Addgene plasmid #168620: pDONR223 MERS-CoV NS3_nostop
Purpose: Gateway-compatible Entry vector
Depositing lab: Fritz Roth. Depositing organization: Sinai Health System. Publication: A resource of human coronavirus protein-coding sequences in a flexible, multipurpose Gateway Entry clone collection. Weller B, Lin CW, Pogoutse O, Sauer M, Marin-de la Rosa N, Strobel A, Young V, Knapp JJ, Rayhan A, Falter C, Kim DK, Roth FP, Falter-Braun P. G3 (Bethesda). 2023 Jul 5;13(7):jkad105. doi: 10.1093/g3journal/jkad105. PubMed 37267226.
Backbone
  Vector backbone: pDONR223
  Backbone manufacturer: Rual et al, Genome Res. 14:2128-2135, 2004.
  Backbone size w/o insert (bp): 5005
  Vector type: Other
Growth in bacteria
  Bacterial resistance: Spectinomycin, 50 μg/mL
  Growth temperature: 37°C
  Growth strain: DH5alpha
  Copy number: Unknown
Gene/Insert
  Gene/Insert name: NS3
  Species: Other
  Insert size (bp): 312
  Entrez Gene: orf3 (a.k.a. G128_gp03)
  Cloning method: Gateway Cloning
  Sequencing primers: 5′ m13-For; 3′ m13-Rev
Resource information
  A portion of this plasmid was derived from a plasmid made by: Falter-Braun Lab
Terms and licenses: Academic/Nonprofit Terms; Industry Terms
How to cite: pDONR223 MERS-CoV NS3_nostop was a gift from Fritz Roth (Addgene plasmid # 168620 ; http://n2t.net/addgene:168620 ; RRID:Addgene_168620)
