[The description below was written by a language model from this plasmid's Addgene catalogue record.]
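Description:
pDONR223 MERS-CoV NS3_nostop is a Gateway-compatible Entry clone built on the pDONR223 donor backbone (about 5 kb without insert) and propagated in standard E. coli cloning strains such as DH5alpha under spectinomycin selection. The record lists the copy number as unknown and includes no feature table, so the origin of replication and other backbone elements are not documented here. As an Entry vector it is a shuttle for an open reading frame rather than an expression construct; the record lists no promoter driving the insert, and none would normally be expected in a clone of this type.

The insert is a 312 bp coding sequence for NS3, the product of orf3 of Middle East respiratory syndrome coronavirus, introduced by Gateway recombination cloning. In an Entry clone made this way the ORF is generally flanked by attL recombination sites, which allow it to be transferred by an LR reaction into any compatible Destination vector while preserving orientation and reading frame. The "nostop" designation indicates that the native stop codon has been omitted, so the ORF can be read through into C-terminal fusion partners (epitope tags, fluorescent proteins or interaction-assay domains) supplied by the Destination vector. M13 forward and reverse primer sites flank the insert for sequence verification.

The plasmid belongs to a collection of human coronavirus protein-coding sequences assembled as flexible, multipurpose Entry clones. It is intended as a starting point for generating expression constructs for varied downstream uses; specific applications depend on the Destination vector chosen.
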