>Addgene plasmid #168620 | pDONR223 MERS-CoV NS3_nostop | depositor partial sequence | sequence record 326829 | Inserted CDS without stop codon
ATGAGAGTTCAAAGACCACCCACTCTCTTGTTAGTGTTTTCACTCTCTCTTTTGGTCACTGCATCCTCAA
AACCTCTCTATGTACCTGAGCATTGTCAGAATTATTCTGGTTGCATGCTTAGGGCTTGTATTAAAACTGC
CCAAGCTGATACAGCTGGTCTTTATACAAATTTTCGAATTGACGTCCCATCTGCAGAATCAACTGGTACT
CAATCAGTTTCTGTCGATCTTGAGTCAACTTCAACTCATGATGGTCCTACCGAACATGTTACTAGTGTGA
ATCTTTTTGACGTTGGTTACTCAGTTAATTAA
